>Addgene plasmid #107629 | Ddo_PC2 | depositor full sequence | sequence record 202985 | Full Sequence
ACAACTTGATTGTCGAGGACAAAAATAAAACAGGAGACCGTGCATATATTGTTATTCCTTCTCGACTTAG
GTTGTATGTTTTGTTGTAGCTGGAAATAATTGATGCTTGCCCATATTTCTGGGCATTATCGATCTATTCT
CTCCCCGAGTCGTAGAGTTTGTATATCGTTTCTACAAATACGGATTCTTCTGTGTAGGTGGGAAACAGAT
AAATAATAACAACAAAAACACAAAAATTATCGTTTTAAAAACTCTCGAATTTTTTTTAGTTTTCATCATT
ATTATTTATCAATGATGTTTTTGTGGATTTTAACGACACTGCAAATTTATTTAATTAATGGGAAGATTGT
CACCAATCAATGGCATGTAAGTCTACATCATCCTGGAGACGAAGAGGTAGCTAATAAAGTAGCCCAAGAA
ACGGGGTTTTCAGTTTTACGAGGTCATCTAAAAACCCCCGGAGAATTCGTGTTCAGCCATAAAGCATTAC
CACAAGCTAGCGCTATTCCAAGTTGGACACATCACAAAATTCTTTTGGCTCATCCTCAAGTAAAAAATGC
AAAACAAGTAGAAGGGTTTTTAAGAAAGAAAAGAGGTTATAAGCCGATTAAAAAACAAGCACGTATTCCA
CTTCCGACAATAAATAAAAAAGGAATTCCTGGAAGAGAAGCTACAGATAACATTAAAAATATGAATTTAC
CAACTGATCCTCTATTTTCAAAGGAATGGTATATTCGGAACACTGGTCAAGCAGAAGGAGTAAAAGACTT
AGATCTTAACGTTCTTTCAGCATGGTCTCAAGGCATTACTGGTAAAGGTGTTACTACTGCAATTATGGAT
GACGGTATAGATTATCTTCACCCGGATCTGTCTAAAAATTATAATGCTGAAAGTAGCTATGATTTCAGCA
GTAACGATCCATATCCATTTCCTCGTTACACCGACGACTGGTTTAACAGTCATGGAACGCGATGTGCAGG
TGAAATTTCAGCTGAGAGAGACAATGGAATCTGCGGTGTTGGGGTTGCATATGATTCTAAGATCGCCGGA
CTACGAATGCTTGACCAACCATATATGACAGATCTAATCGAGGCAGCTGCAATGAGCTATGACAGGGATA
ATATTGATATTTATTCTGCAAGTTGGGGACCCACAGATGACGGTAGAACGGTAGATGGACCCAGAAATGA
AACGATGAGAGCAATTGTTGAAGGTGTAAATAAAGGTCGGAAAGGTAAAGGAAGTATTTATGTGTGGGCT
TCCGGAGATGGAGGAGCTGCAGATGATTGCAATTGTGATGGGTATGCAGCGAGCATGTGGACAATAAGTA
TTAATTCAGCGACTAATGATGGAGAGACAGCAAGTTATGATGAATCATGTTCATCAACTCTTGCATCTAC
ATTTTCCAATGGCAAGGCTTGGTTTAGTCTTGATGCAGGAGTAGGTACAGTAGATTTATATGGACAATGT
ACACTTCATCATTCCGGAACATCAGCTGCTGCTCCTGAAGCTGCTGGAGTGTTTGCATTGGCTTTAGAAG
CTAACCCAGAAATTGGATGGCGAGATATGCAACACTTAACAGTTTTAACTAGTAAAAGAAATCACTTACA
TGACAGAGACCGCCGACATAATTGGACAATAAATGGAGCAGGATTGGAATTTAATCATCTCTTTGGTTAC
GGAGTTCTTGATGCTGGAGATATGGTCCGAGTAGCAAAAAGATGGGTTAATGTCCCAGAACGATTCCACT
GTATAGCAGGACAAATCGATAAGCGCTACCGATTTAACGTCAGCAGAGCGCTAATATTAGAAATCGATAC
TGATGCCTGTAAGTCAGACTCGGGGCATCGAGTCAACTATTTGGAACATGTCCAAGCATTTGTTTCAGTC
AAAGCTACTCGAAGAGGAGATATAACAATGTTTCTTACCAGTCCTATGGGTACAACTTCAATGATTCTTA
GTCATCGACCAAAAGATGATGATTCTTCTCGTGGTTTTACTAAATGGCCATTTATGACAACGCATACGTG
GGGAGAAAATCCACGTGGTAAATGGCGATTAACAGTAATGTTTGAAACAAAAGAGCCACTGAGTCAAGGA
TTATTTACTGAGTGGGTCCTTGTTTTACA
Features (pLannotate 1.2.2; 1 found; start..end, strand, type, name):
    346..1       +  CDS            PCSK2 (fragment) (across the origin): NEC2_HUMAN - Also known as NEC2. Experimental evidence at protein level: Swiss-Prot protein existence level 1. Involved in the processing of hormone and other protein precursors at sites comprised of pairs of basic amino acid residues. Responsible for the release of glucagon from proglucagon in pancreatic A cells. From Homo sapiens (Human).
