>Addgene plasmid #107629 | Ddo_PC2 | addgene full sequence | sequence record 208225 | Addgene NGS Result
GTAAAACGACGGCCAGTCTTAAGCAAAAAACCCCTCAAGACCCGTTTAGAGGCCCCAAGGGGTTATGCTA
GGAAGTAATACGACTCACTATAGGGAGACCGGCAGATCTGATATCATCGATGAATTCGAGCTCCACCGCG
GTGGCGGCCGCTCTAGAACTAGTGGATCCACCGGTTCCATGGCTAGCGGCATTACCATCCCGACAAGCAC
GTATTCCACTTCCGACAATAAATAAAAAAGGAATTCCTGGAAGAGAAGCTACAGATAACATTAAAAATAT
GAATTTACCAACTGATCCTCTATTTTCAAAGGAATGGTATATTCGGAACACTGGTCAAGCAGAAGGAGTA
AAAGACTTAGATCTTAACGTTCTTTCAGCATGGTCTCAAGGCATTACTGGTAAAGGTGTTACTACTGCAA
TTATGGATGACGGTATAGATTATCTTCACCCGGATCTGTCTAAAAATTATAATGCTGAAAGTAGCTATGA
TTTCAGCAGTAACGATCCATATCCATTTCCTCGTTACACCGACGACTGGTTTAACAGTCATGGAACGCGA
TGTGCAGGTGAAATTTCAGCTGAGAGAGACAATGGAATCTGCGGTGTTGGGGTTGCATATGATTCTAAGA
TCGCCGGATTACGAATGCTTGACCAACCATATATGACAGATCTAATCGAGGCAGCTGCAATGAGCTATGA
CAGGGATAATATTGATATTTATTCTGCAAGTTGGGGACCCACAGATGACGGTAGAACGGTAGATGGACCC
AGAAATGAAACGATGAGAGCAATTGTTGAAGGTGTAAATAAAGGTCGGAAAGGTAAAGGAAGTATTTATG
TGTGGGCTTCCGGAGATGGAGGAGCTGCAGATGATTGCAATTGTGATGGGTATGCAGCGAGCATGTGGAC
AATAAGTATTAATTCAGCGACTAATGATGGAGAGACAGCAAGTTATGATGAATCATGTTCATCAACTCTT
GCATCTACATTTTCCAATGGCAAGGCTTGGTTTAGTCTTGATGCAGGAGTAGGTACAGTAGATTTATATG
GACAATGTACACTTCATCATTCCGGAACATCAGCTGCTGCTCCTGAAGCTGCTGGAGTGTTTGCATTGGC
TTTAGAAGCTAACCCAGAAATTGGATGGCGAGATATGCAACACTTAACAGTTTTAACTAGTAAAAGAAAT
CACTTACATGACAGAGACCGCCGACATAATTGGACAATAAATGGAGCAGGATTGGAATTTAATCATCTCT
TTGGTTACGGAGTTCTTGATGCTGGAGATATGGTCCGAGTAGCAAAAAGATGGGTTAATGTCCCAGAACG
ATTCCACTGTATAGCAGGACAAATCGATAAGCGCTACCGATTTAACGTCAGCAGAGCGCTAATATTAGAA
ATCGATACTGATGCCTGTAAGTCAGACTCGGGGCATCGAGTCAACTATTTGGAACATGTCCAAGCATTTG
TTTCAGTCAAAGCTACTCGAAGAGGAGATATAACAATGTTTCTTACCAGTCCTATGGGTACAACTTCAAT
GATTCTTAGTCATCGACCAAAAGATGATGATTCTTCTCGTGGTTTTACTAAATGGCCATTTATGACAACG
CATACGTGGGGAGAAAATCCACGTGGTAAATGGCGATTAACAGTAATGTTTGAAACAAAAGAGCCACTGA
GTCAAGGATTATTTACTGAGTGGGTCCTTGTTTTACACGGGTAGAATTGGCCGGGCCCGGTACCCAATTC
GCCCTATAGTGAGTCGTATTACTTCCACATAACCCCTTGGGGCCTCTAAACGGGTCTTGAGGGGTTTTTT
GAGGATCCCCTATAGTGAGTCGTATTACATGGTCATAGCTGTTTCCTGGCAGCTCTGGCCCGTGTCTCAA
AATCTCTGATGTTACATTGCACAAGATAAAAATATATCATCATGAACAATAAAACTGTCTGCTTACATAA
ACAGTAATACAAGGGGTGTTATGAGCCATATTCAACGGGAAACGTCGAGGCCGCGATTAAATTCCAACAT
GGATGCTGATTTATATGGGTATAAATGGGCTCGCGATAATGTCGGGCAATCAGGTGCGACAATCTATCGC
TTGTATGGGAAGCCCGATGCGCCAGAGTTGTTTCTGAAACATGGCAAAGGTAGCGTTGCCAATGATGTTA
CAGATGAGATGGTCAGACTAAACTGGCTGACGGAATTTATGCCTCTTCCGACCATCAAGCATTTTATCCG
TACTCCTGATGATGCATGGTTACTCACCACTGCGATCCCCGGAAAAACAGCATTCCAGGTATTAGAAGAA
TATCCTGATTCAGGTGAAAATATTGTTGATGCGCTGGCAGTGTTCCTGCGCCGGTTGCATTCGATTCCTG
TTTGTAATTGTCCTTTTAACAGCGATCGCGTATTTCGTCTCGCTCAGGCGCAATCACGAATGAATAACGG
TTTGGTTGATGCGAGTGATTTTGATGACGAGCGTAATGGCTGGCCTGTTGAACAAGTCTGGAAAGAAATG
CATAAACTTTTGCCATTCTCACCGGATTCAGTCGTCACTCATGGTGATTTCTCACTTGATAACCTTATTT
TTGACGAGGGGAAATTAATAGGTTGTATTGATGTTGGACGAGTCGGAATCGCAGACCGATACCAGGATCT
TGCCATCCTATGGAACTGCCTCGGTGAGTTTTCTCCTTCATTACAGAAACGGCTTTTTCAAAAATATGGT
ATTGATAATCCTGATATGAATAAATTGCAGTTTCATTTGATGCTCGATGAGTTTTTCTAATCAGAATTGG
TTAATTGGTTGTAACACTGGCAGAGCATTACGCTGACTTGACGGGACGGCGCAAGCTCATGACCAAAATC
CCTTAACGTGAGTTACGCGTCGTTCCACTGAGCGTCAGACCCCGTAGAAAAGATCAAAGGATCTTCTTGA
GATCCTTTTTTTCTGCGCGTAATCTGCTGCTTGCAAACAAAAAAACCACCGCTACCAGCGGTGGTTTGTT
TGCCGGATCAAGAGCTACCAACTCTTTTTCCGAAGGTAACTGGCTTCAGCAGAGCGCAGATACCAAATAC
TGTTCTTCTAGTGTAGCCGTAGTTAGGCCACCACTTCAAGAACTCTGTAGCACCGCCTACATACCTCGCT
CTGCTAATCCTGTTACCAGTGGCTGCTGCCAGTGGCGATAAGTCGTGTCTTACCGGGTTGGACTCAAGAC
GATAGTTACCGGATAAGGCGCAGCGGTCGGGCTGAACGGGGGGTTCGTGCACACAGCCCAGCTTGGAGCG
AACGACCTACACCGAACTGAGATACCTACAGCGTGAGCTATGAGAAAGCGCCACGCTTCCCGAAGGGAGA
AAGGCGGACAGGTATCCGGTAAGCGGCAGGGTCGGAACAGGAGAGCGCACGAGGGAGCTTCCAGGGGGAA
ACGCCTGGTATCTTTATAGTCCTGTCGGGTTTCGCCACCTCTGACTTGAGCGTCGATTTTTGTGATGCTC
GTCAGGGGGGCGGAGCCTATGGAAAAACGCCAGCAACGCGGCCTTTTTACGGTTCCTGGCCTTTTGCTGG
CCTTTTGCTCACATGTTCTTTCCTGCGTTATCCCCTGATTCTGTGGATAACCGTATTACCGCCTTTGAGT
GAGCTGATACCGCTCGCCGCAGCCGAACGACCGAGCGCAGCGAGTCAGTGAGCGAGGAAGCGGAAGAGCG
CCCAATACGCAAACCGCCTCTCCCCGCGCGTTGGCCGATTCATTAATGCAGCTGGCACGACAGGTTTCCC
GACTGGAAAGCGGGCAGTGAGCGCAACGCAATTAATACGCGTACCGCTAGCCAGGAAGAGTTTGTAGAAA
CGCAAAAAGGCCATCCGTCAGGATGGCCTTCTGCTTAGTTTGATGCCTGGCAGTTTATGGCGGGCGTCCT
GCCCGCCACCCTCCGGGCCGTTGCTTCACAACGTTCAAATCCGCTCCCGGCGGATTTGTCCTACTCAGGA
GAGCGTTCACCGACAAACAACAGATAAAACGAAAGGCCCAGTCTTCCGACTGAGCCTTTCGTTTTATTTG
ATGCCTGGCAGTTCCCTACTCTCGCGTTAACGCTAGCATGGATGTTTTCCCAGTCACGACGTT
Features (pLannotate 1.2.2; 13 found; start..end, strand, type, name):
     24..71      -  terminator     T7 terminator: transcription terminator for bacteriophage T7 RNA polymerase
     76..94      +  promoter       T7 promoter: promoter for bacteriophage T7 RNA polymerase
    128..174     +  misc_feature   MCS (fragment): pBluescript multiple cloning site
    276..1721    +  CDS            PCSK2 (fragment): NEC2_HUMAN - Also known as NEC2. Experimental evidence at protein level: Swiss-Prot protein existence level 1. Involved in the processing of hormone and other protein precursors at sites comprised of pairs of basic amino acid residues. Responsible for the release of glucagon from proglucagon in pancreatic A cells. From Homo sapiens (Human).
   1753..1771    -  promoter       T7 promoter: promoter for bacteriophage T7 RNA polymerase
   1778..1821    +  terminator     T7 terminator (fragment): transcription terminator for bacteriophage T7 RNA polymerase
   1829..1847    -  promoter       T7 promoter: promoter for bacteriophage T7 RNA polymerase
   1981..2790    +  CDS            KanR: aminoglycoside phosphotransferase; aph(3')-Ia; confers resistance to kanamycin in bacteria or G418 (Geneticin®) in eukaryotes
   2937..3525    +  rep_origin     ori: high-copy-number ColE1/pMB1/pBR322/pUC origin of replication
   3708..3800    +  CDS            lacI (fragment): lac repressor; lacI; The lac repressor binds to the lac operator to inhibit transcription in E. coli. This inhibition can be relieved by adding lactose or isopropyl-β-D-thiogalactopyranoside (IPTG).
   3855..3882    -  terminator     rrnB T2 terminator: transcription terminator T2 from the E. coli rrnB gene
   4014..4057    +  terminator     rrnB T1 terminator: Escherichia coli rrnB; transcription terminator T1 from the E. coli rrnB gene
   4104..17      -  CDS            lacZα (fragment) (across the origin): LacZα fragment of β-galactosidase; lacZ fragment
