[The description below was written by a language model from this plasmid's Addgene catalogue record and pLannotate feature annotations shown in this document.]
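Description:
Ddo_PC2 is a bacterial plasmid built on the pPR-T4P backbone and intended for making RNA probes and double-stranded RNA for planarian work. It carries a fragment of the prohormone convertase 2 (PC2) gene from the planarian Dugesia dorotocephala, inserted by ligation-independent cloning. The plasmid is propagated in E. coli using a high-copy ColE1/pUC-type origin and is selected with kanamycin through an aminoglycoside phosphotransferase (KanR) gene. Remnants of lacZα, lacI and a pBluescript-type multiple cloning site, along with rrnB T1 and T2 terminators, are backbone leftovers.

The key design feature is the arrangement of bacteriophage T7 promoters in opposing orientations on either side of the insert, each backed by an outward-lying T7 terminator. A forward T7 promoter sits upstream of the PC2 sequence and reverse-oriented T7 promoters lie downstream, so T7 RNA polymerase can transcribe both strands; the complementary transcripts anneal to form dsRNA for RNAi knockdown, while transcription of a single strand from suitable template yields riboprobes for in situ hybridization. The annotation software labels the insert as a fragment of human PCSK2, which reflects homology of the planarian coding sequence to that conserved neuroendocrine proprotein-processing protease rather than a human origin.

The records are not fully consistent on size. The catalogue lists a 2,129 bp insert in a 2,636 bp backbone, and the depositor's "full sequence" is 2,129 nt and appears to be the insert alone, whereas the sequenced plasmid is 4,123 nt, with roughly 1.65 kb between the flanking T7 promoters. The cloned fragment may therefore be shorter than listed. The plasmid was deposited in connection with classroom activities on regeneration and stem cell biology in planarians.
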