Addgene plasmid #107629: Ddo_PC2
Purpose: In situ hybridization and RNAi studies in planarians
Depositing lab: Alejandro Sánchez. Depositing organization: Stowers Institute for Medical Research. Publication: Hands-On Classroom Activities for Exploring Regeneration and Stem Cell Biology with Planarians. Accorsi A, Williams MM, Ross EJ, Robb SMC, Elliott SA, Tu KC, Sanchez Alvarado A. The American Biology Teacher 79(3):208-223. Mar 2017. 10.1525/abt.2017.79.3.208.
Backbone
  Vector backbone: pPR-T4P
  Backbone size w/o insert (bp): 2636
  Vector type: RNAi ; In situ hybridization
Growth in bacteria
  Bacterial resistance: Kanamycin, 50 μg/mL
  Growth temperature: 37°C
  Growth strain: DH5alpha
  Copy number: Unknown
Gene/Insert
  Gene/Insert name: PC2
  Species: Dugesia dorotocephala
  Insert size (bp): 2129
  Cloning method: Ligation Independent Cloning
Terms and licenses: Academic/Nonprofit Terms; Industry Terms: Not Available to Industry
How to cite: Ddo_PC2 was a gift from Alejandro Sánchez (Addgene plasmid # 107629 ; http://n2t.net/addgene:107629 ; RRID:Addgene_107629)
